>Addgene plasmid #120843 | pLenti6.3/NS5 | depositor full sequence | sequence record 229580 | pLenti6.3/NS5 sequence 10421 bps
AATGTAGTCTTATGCAATACTCTTGTAGTCTTGCAACATGGTAACGATGAGTTAGCAACATGCCTTACAA
GGAGAGAAAAAGCACCGTGCATGCCGATTGGTGGAAGTAAGGTGGTACGATCGTGCCTTATTAGGAAGGC
AACAGACGGGTCTGACATGGATTGGACGAACCACTGAATTGCCGCATTGCAGAGATATTGTATTTAAGTG
CCTAGCTCGATACATAAACGGGTCTCTCTGGTTAGACCAGATCTGAGCCTGGGAGCTCTCTGGCTAACTA
GGGAACCCACTGCTTAAGCCTCAATAAAGCTTGCCTTGAGTGCTTCAAGTAGTGTGTGCCCGTCTGTTGT
GTGACTCTGGTAACTAGAGATCCCTCAGACCCTTTTAGTCAGTGTGGAAAATCTCTAGCAGTGGCGCCCG
AACAGGGACTTGAAAGCGAAAGGGAAACCAGAGGAGCTCTCTCGACGCAGGACTCGGCTTGCTGAAGCGC
GCACGGCAAGAGGCGAGGGGCGGCGACTGGTGAGTACGCCAAAAATTTTGACTAGCGGAGGCTAGAAGGA
GAGAGATGGGTGCGAGAGCGTCAGTATTAAGCGGGGGAGAATTAGATCGCGATGGGAAAAAATTCGGTTA
AGGCCAGGGGGAAAGAAAAAATATAAATTAAAACATATAGTATGGGCAAGCAGGGAGCTAGAACGATTCG
CAGTTAATCCTGGCCTGTTAGAAACATCAGAAGGCTGTAGACAAATACTGGGACAGCTACAACCATCCCT
TCAGACAGGATCAGAAGAACTTAGATCATTATATAATACAGTAGCAACCCTCTATTGTGTGCATCAAAGG
ATAGAGATAAAAGACACCAAGGAAGCTTTAGACAAGATAGAGGAAGAGCAAAACAAAAGTAAGACCACCG
CACAGCAAGCGGCCGCTGATCTTCAGACCTGGAGGAGGAGATATGAGGGACAATTGGAGAAGTGAATTAT
ATAAATATAAAGTAGTAAAAATTGAACCATTAGGAGTAGCACCCACCAAGGCAAAGAGAAGAGTGGTGCA
GAGAGAAAAAAGAGCAGTGGGAATAGGAGCTTTGTTCCTTGGGTTCTTGGGAGCAGCAGGAAGCACTATG
GGCGCAGCGTCAATGACGCTGACGGTACAGGCCAGACAATTATTGTCTGGTATAGTGCAGCAGCAGAACA
ATTTGCTGAGGGCTATTGAGGCGCAACAGCATCTGTTGCAACTCACAGTCTGGGGCATCAAGCAGCTCCA
GGCAAGAATCCTGGCTGTGGAAAGATACCTAAAGGATCAACAGCTCCTGGGGATTTGGGGTTGCTCTGGA
AAACTCATTTGCACCACTGCTGTGCCTTGGAATGCTAGTTGGAGTAATAAATCTCTGGAACAGATTTGGA
ATCACACGACCTGGATGGAGTGGGACAGAGAAATTAACAATTACACAAGCTTAATACACTCCTTAATTGA
AGAATCGCAAAACCAGCAAGAAAAGAATGAACAAGAATTATTGGAATTAGATAAATGGGCAAGTTTGTGG
AATTGGTTTAACATAACAAATTGGCTGTGGTATATAAAATTATTCATAATGATAGTAGGAGGCTTGGTAG
GTTTAAGAATAGTTTTTGCTGTACTTTCTATAGTGAATAGAGTTAGGCAGGGATATTCACCATTATCGTT
TCAGACCCACCTCCCAACCCCGAGGGGACCCGACAGGCCCGAAGGAATAGAAGAAGAAGGTGGAGAGAGA
GACAGAGACAGATCCATTCGATTAGTGAACGGATCTCGACGGTATCGGTTAACTTTTAAAAGAAAAGGGG
GGATTGGGGGGTACAGTGCAGGGGAAAGAATAGTAGACATAATAGCAACAGACATACAAACTAAAGAATT
ACAAAAACAAATTACAAAAATTCAAAATTTTATCGATAAGCTTGGGAGTTCCGCTTACATAACTTACGGT
AAATGGCCCGCCTGGCTGACCGCCCAACGACCCCCGCCCATTGACGTCAATAATGACGTATGTTCCCATA
GTAACGCCAATAGGGACTTTCCATTGACGTCAATGGGTGGAGTATTTACGGTAAACTGCCCACTTGGCAG
TACATCAAGTGTATCATATGCCAAGTACGCCCCCTATTGACGTCAATGACGGTAAATGGCCCGCCTGGCA
TTATGCCCAGTACATGACCTTATGGGACTTTCCTACTTGGCAGTACATCTACGTATTAGTCATCGCTATT
ACCATGGTGATGCGGTTTTGGCAGTACATCAATGGGCGTGGATAGCGGTTTGACTCACGGGGATTTCCAA
GTCTCCACCCCATTGACGTCAATGGGAGTTTGTTTTGGCACCAAAATCAACGGGACTTTCCAAAATGTCG
TAACAACTCCGCCCCATTGACGCAAATGGGCGGTAGGCGTGTACGGTGGGAGGTCTATATAAGCAGAGCT
CTCCCTATCAGTGATAGAGATCTCCCTATCAGTGATAGAGATCGTCGACTAGTCCAGTGTGGTGGAATTC
TGCAGATATCAACAAGTTTGTACAAAAAAGCAGGCTAGGAGGACAGCTATGGGGGGTGGAACAGGAGAGA
CCCTGGGAGAGAAATGGAAGGCCCGCTTGAACCAGATGTCGGCCCTGGAGTTCTACTCCTACAAAAAGTC
AGGCATCACCGAGGTGTGCAGAGAAGAGGCCCGCCGCGCCCTCAAGGATGGTGTGGCAACGGGAGGCCAT
GCTGTGTCCCGAGGAAGTGCAAAGCTGAGATGGTTGGTGGAGCGGGGATACCTGCAGCCCTATGGAAAGG
TCATTGATCTTGGATGTGGCAGAGGGGGCTGGAGTTACTACGCCGCCACCATCCGCAAAGTTCAAGAAGT
GAAAGGATACACAAAAGGAGGCCCTGGTCATGAAGAACCCGTGTTGGTGCAAAGCTATGGGTGGAACATA
GTCCGTCTTAAGAGTGGGGTGGACGTCTTTCATATGGCGGCTGAGCCGTGTGACACGTTGCTGTGTGACA
TAGGTGAGTCATCATCTAGTCCTGAAGTGGAAGAAGCACGGACGCTCAGAGTCCTCTCCATGGTGGGGGA
TTGGCTTGAAAAAAGACCAGGAGCCTTTTGTATAAAAGTGTTGTGCCCATACACCAGCACTATGATGGAA
ACCCTGGAGCGACTGCAGCGTAGGTATGGGGGAGGACTGGTCAGAGTGCCACTCTCCCGCAACTCTACAC
ATGAGATGTACTGGGTCTCTGGAGCGAAAAGCAACACCATAAAAAGTGTGTCCACCACGAGCCAGCTCCT
CTTGGGGCGCATGGACGGGCCTAGGAGGCCAGTGAAATATGAGGAGGATGTGAATCTCGGCTCTGGCACG
CGGGCTGTGGTAAGCTGCGCTGAAGCTCCCAACATGAAGATCATTGGTAACCGCATTGAAAGGATCCGCA
GTGAGCACGCGGAAACGTGGTTCTTTGACGAGAACCACCCATATAGGACATGGGCTTACCATGGAAGCTA
TGAGGCCCCCACACAAGGGTCAGCGTCCTCTCTAATAAACGGGGTTGTCAGGCTCCTGTCAAAACCCTGG
GATGTGGTGACTGGAGTCACAGGAATAGCCATGACCGACACCACACCGTATGGTCAGCAAAGAGTTTTCA
AGGAAAAAGTGGACACTAGGGTGCCAGACCCCCAAGAAGGCACTCGTCAGGTTATGAGCATGGTCTCTTC
CTGGTTGTGGAAAGAGCTAGGCAAACACAAACGGCCACGAGTCTGTACCAAAGAAGAGTTCATCAACAAG
GTTCGTAGCAATGCAGCATTAGGGGCAATATTTGAAGAGGAAAAAGAGTGGAAGACTGCAGTGGAAGCTG
TGAACGATCCAAGGTTCTGGGCTCTAGTGGACAAGGAAAGAGAGCACCACCTGAGAGGAGAGTGCCAGAG
TTGTGTGTACAACATGATGGGAAAAAGAGAAAAGAAACAAGGGGAATTTGGAAAGGCCAAGGGCAGCCGC
GCCATCTGGTATATGTGGCTAGGGGCTAGATTTCTAGAGTTCGAAGCCCTTGGATTCTTGAACGAGGATC
ACTGGATGGGGAGAGAGAACTCAGGAGGTGGTGTTGAAGGGCTGGGATTACAAAGACTCGGATATGTCCT
AGAAGAGATGAGTCGCATACCAGGAGGAAGGATGTATGCAGATGACACTGCTGGCTGGGACACCCGCATC
AGCAGGTTCGATCTGGAGAATGAAGCTCTAATCACCAACCAAATGGAGAAAGGGCATAGGGCCTTGGCAT
TGGCCATAATCAAGTACACATACCAAAACAAAGTGGTAAAGGTCCTTAGACCAGCTGAAAAAGGGAAAAC
AGTTATGGACATTATTTCGAGACAAGACCAAAGGGGGAGCGGACAAGTTGTCACTTACGCTCTTAACACA
TTTACCAACCTAGTGGTGCAACTCATTCGGAATATGGAGGCTGAGGAAGTTCTAGAGATGCAAGACTTGT
GGCTGCTGCGGAGGTCAGAGAAAGTGACCAACTGGTTGCAGAGCAACGGATGGGATAGGCTCAAACGAAT
GGCAGTCAGTGGAGATGATTGCGTTGTGAAGCCAATTGATGATAGGTTTGCACATGCCCTCAGGTTCTTG
AATGATATGGGAAAAGTTAGGAAGGACACACAAGAGTGGAAACCCTCAACTGGATGGGACAACTGGGAAG
AAGTTCCGTTTTGCTCCCACCACTTCAACAAGCTCCATCTCAAGGACGGGAGGTCCATTGTGGTTCCCTG
CCGCCACCAAGATGAACTGATTGGCCGGGCCCGCGTCTCTCCAGGGGCGGGATGGAGCATCCGGGAGACT
GCTTGCCTAGCAAAATCATATGCGCAAATGTGGCAGCTCCTTTATTTCCACAGAAGGGACCTCCGACTGA
TGGCCAATGCCATTTGTTCATCTGTGCCAGTTGACTGGGTTCCAACTGGGAGAACTACCTGGTCAATCCA
TGGAAAGGGAGAATGGATGACCACTGAAGACATGCTTGTGGTGTGGAACAGAGTGTGGATTGAGGAGAAC
GACCACATGGAAGACAAGACCCCAGTTACGAAATGGACAGACATTCCCTATTTGGGAAAAAGGGAAGACT
TGTGGTGTGGATCTCTCATAGGGCACAGACCGCGCACCACCTGGGCTGAGAACATTAAAAACACAGTCAA
CATGGTGCGCAGGATCATAGGTGATGAAGAAAAGTACATGGACTACCTATCCACCCAAGTTCGCTACTTG
GGTGAAGAAGGGTCTACACCTGGAGTGCTGGACCCAGCTTTCTTGTACAAAGTGGTTGATATCCAGCACA
GTGGCGGCCGCTCGAGTCTAGAGGGGCCGCGGTTCGAAGGTAAGCCTATCCCTAACCCTCTCCTCGGTCT
CGATTCTACGCGTACCGGTTAGTAATGATCGACAATCAACCTCTGGATTACAAAATTTGTGAAAGATTGA
CTGGTATTCTTAACTATGTTGCTCCTTTTACGCTATGTGGATACGCTGCTTTAATGCCTTTGTATCATGC
TATTGCTTCCCGTATGGCTTTCATTTTCTCCTCCTTGTATAAATCCTGGTTGCTGTCTCTTTATGAGGAG
TTGTGGCCCGTTGTCAGGCAACGTGGCGTGGTGTGCACTGTGTTTGCTGACGCAACCCCCACTGGTTGGG
GCATTGCCACCACCTGTCAGCTCCTTTCCGGGACTTTCGCTTTCCCCCTCCCTATTGCCACGGCGGAACT
CATCGCCGCCTGCCTTGCCCGCTGCTGGACAGGGGCTCGGCTGTTGGGCACTGACAATTCCGTGGTGTTG
TCGGGGAAGCTGACGTCCTTTCCATGGCTGCTCGCCTGTGTTGCCACCTGGATTCTGCGCGGGACGTCCT
TCTGCTACGTCCCTTCGGCCCTCAATCCAGCGGACCTTCCTTCCCGCGGCCTGCTGCCGGCTCTGCGGCC
TCTTCCGCGTCTTCGCCTTCGCCCTCAGACGAGTCGGATCTCCCTTTGGGCCGCCTCCCCGCCTGGCGAT
GGTACCGGTGTGGAAAGTCCCCAGGCTCCCCAGCAGGCAGAAGTATGCAAAGCATGCATCTCAATTAGTC
AGCAACCAGGTGTGGAAAGTCCCCAGGCTCCCCAGCAGGCAGAAGTATGCAAAGCATGCATCTCAATTAG
TCAGCAACCATAGTCCCGCCCCTAACTCCGCCCATCCCGCCCCTAACTCCGCCCAGTTCCGCCCATTCTC
CGCCCCATGGCTGACTAATTTTTTTTATTTATGCAGAGGCCGAGGCCGCCTCTGCCTCTGAGCTATTCCA
GAAGTAGTGAGGAGGCTTTTTTGGAGGCCTAGGCTTTTGCAAAAAGCTCCCGGGAGCTTGTATATCCATT
TTCGGATCTGATCAGCACGTGTTGACAATTAATCATCGGCATAGTATATCGGCATAGTATAATACGACAA
GGTGAGGAACTAAACCATGGCCAAGCCTTTGTCTCAAGAAGAATCCACCCTCATTGAAAGAGCAACGGCT
ACAATCAACAGCATCCCCATCTCTGAAGACTACAGCGTCGCCAGCGCAGCTCTCTCTAGCGACGGCCGCA
TCTTCACTGGTGTCAATGTATATCATTTTACTGGGGGACCTTGTGCAGAACTCGTGGTGCTGGGCACTGC
TGCTGCTGCGGCAGCTGGCAACCTGACTTGTATCGTCGCGATCGGAAATGAGAACAGGGGCATCTTGAGC
CCCTGCGGACGGTGCCGACAGGTGCTTCTCGATCTGCATCCTGGGATCAAAGCCATAGTGAAGGACAGTG
ATGGACAGCCGACGGCAGTTGGGATTCGTGAATTGCTGCCCTCTGGTTATGTGTGGGAGGGCTAAGCACA
ATTCGAGCTCGGTACCTTTAAGACCAATGACTTACAAGGCAGCTGTAGATCTTAGCCACTTTTTAAAAGA
AAAGGGGGGACTGGAAGGGCTAATTCACTCCCAACGAAGACAAGATCTGCTTTTTGCTTGTACTGGGTCT
CTCTGGTTAGACCAGATCTGAGCCTGGGAGCTCTCTGGCTAACTAGGGAACCCACTGCTTAAGCCTCAAT
AAAGCTTGCCTTGAGTGCTTCAAGTAGTGTGTGCCCGTCTGTTGTGTGACTCTGGTAACTAGAGATCCCT
CAGACCCTTTTAGTCAGTGTGGAAAATCTCTAGCAGTAGTAGTTCATGTCATCTTATTATTCAGTATTTA
TAACTTGCAAAGAAATGAATATCAGAGAGTGAGAGGAACTTGTTTATTGCAGCTTATAATGGTTACAAAT
AAAGCAATAGCATCACAAATTTCACAAATAAAGCATTTTTTTCACTGCATTCTAGTTGTGGTTTGTCCAA
ACTCATCAATGTATCTTATCATGTCTGGCTCTAGCTATCCCGCCCCTAACTCCGCCCATCCCGCCCCTAA
CTCCGCCCAGTTCCGCCCATTCTCCGCCCCATGGCTGACTAATTTTTTTTATTTATGCAGAGGCCGAGGC
CGCCTCGGCCTCTGAGCTATTCCAGAAGTAGTGAGGAGGCTTTTTTGGAGGCCTAGGGACGTACCCAATT
CGCCCTATAGTGAGTCGTATTACGCGCGCTCACTGGCCGTCGTTTTACAACGTCGTGACTGGGAAAACCC
TGGCGTTACCCAACTTAATCGCCTTGCAGCACATCCCCCTTTCGCCAGCTGGCGTAATAGCGAAGAGGCC
CGCACCGATCGCCCTTCCCAACAGTTGCGCAGCCTGAATGGCGAATGGG
[124 nt withheld, positions 7750-7873]
C
[91 nt withheld, positions 7875-7965]
A
[49 nt withheld, positions 7967-8015]
CCTTTGACGTTGGAGTCCACGTTCTTT
[37 nt withheld, positions 8043-8079]
ACCCTATCTCGGTCTATTCTTTTGATTTATAAGGGATTTTGCCGATTTCGGCCTATTGGTTAAAAAATGA
GCTGATTTAACAAAAATTTAACGCGAATTTTAACAAAATATTAACGCTTACAATTTAGGTGGCACTTTTC
GGGGAAATGTGCGCGGAACCCCTATTTGTTTATTTTTCTAAATACATTCAAATATGTATCCGCTCATGAG
ACAATAACCCTGATAAATGCTTCAATAATATTGAAAAAGGAAGAGTATGAGTATTCAACATTTCCGTGTC
GCCCTTATTCCCTTTTTTGCGGCATTTTGCCTTCCTGTTTTTGCTCACCCAGAAACGCTGGTGAAAGTAA
AAGATGCTGAAGATCAGTTGGGTGCACGAGTGGGTTACATCGAACTGGATCTCAACAGCGGTAAGATCCT
TGAGAGTTTTCGCCCCGAAGAACGTTTTCCAATGATGAGCACTTTTAAAGTTCTGCTATGTGGCGCGGTA
TTATCCCGTATTGACGCCGGGCAAGAGCAACTCGGTCGCCGCATACACTATTCTCAGAATGACTTGGTTG
AGTACTCACCAGTCACAGAAAAGCATCTTACGGATGGCATGACAGTAAGAGAATTATGCAGTGCTGCCAT
AACCATGAGTGATAACACTGCGGCCAACTTACTTCTGACAACGATCGGAGGACCGAAGGAGCTAACCGCT
TTTTTGCACAACATGGGGGATCATGTAACTCGCCTTGATCGTTGGGAACCGGAGCTGAATGAAGCCATAC
CAAACGACGAGCGTGACACCACGATGCCTGTAGCAATGGCAACAACGTTGCGCAAACTATTAACTGGCGA
ACTACTTACTCTAGCTTCCCGGCAACAATTAATAGACTGGATGGAGGCGGATAAAGTTGCAGGACCACTT
CTGCGCTCGGCCCTTCCGGCTGGCTGGTTTATTGCTGATAAATCTGGAGCCGGTGAGCGTGGGTCTCGCG
GTATCATTGCAGCACTGGGGCCAGATGGTAAGCCCTCCCGTATCGTAGTTATCTACACGACGGGGAGTCA
GGCAACTATGGATGAACGAAATAGACAGATCGCTGAGATAGGTGCCTCACTGATTAAGCATTGGTAACTG
TCAGACCAAGTTTACTCATATATACTTTAGATTGATTTAAAACTTCATTTTTAATTTAAAAGGATCTAGG
TGAAGATCCTTTTTGATAATCTCATGACCAAAATCCCTTAACGTGAGTTTTCGTTCCACTGAGCGTCAGA
CCCCGTAGAAAAGATCAAAGGATCTTCTTGAGATCCTTTTTTTCTGCGCGTAATCTGCTGCTTGCAAACA
AAAAAACCACCGCTACCAGCGGTGGTTTGTTTGCCGGATCAAGAGCTACCAACTCTTTTTCCGAAGGTAA
CTGGCTTCAGCAGAGCGCAGATACCAAATACTGTTCTTCTAGTGTAGCCGTAGTTAGGCCACCACTTCAA
GAACTCTGTAGCACCGCCTACATACCTCGCTCTGCTAATCCTGTTACCAGTGGCTGCTGCCAGTGGCGAT
AAGTCGTGTCTTACCGGGTTGGACTCAAGACGATAGTTACCGGATAAGGCGCAGCGGTCGGGCTGAACGG
GGGGTTCGTGCACACAGCCCAGCTTGGAGCGAACGACCTACACCGAACTGAGATACCTACAGCGTGAGCT
ATGAGAAAGCGCCACGCTTCCCGAAGGGAGAAAGGCGGACAGGTATCCGGTAAGCGGCAGGGTCGGAACA
GGAGAGCGCACGAGGGAGCTTCCAGGGGGAAACGCCTGGTATCTTTATAGTCCTGTCGGGTTTCGCCACC
TCTGACTTGAGCGTCGATTTTTGTGATGCTCGTCAGGGGGGCGGAGCCTATGGAAAAACGCCAGCAACGC
GGCCTTTTTACGGTTCCTGGCCTTTTGCTGGCCTTTTGCTCACATGTTCTTTCCTGCGTTATCCCCTGAT
TCTGTGGATAACCGTATTACCGCCTTTGAGTGAGCTGATACCGCTCGCCGCAGCCGAACGACCGAGCGCA
GCGAGTCAGTGAGCGAGGAAGCGGAAGAGCGCCCAATACGCAAACCGCCTCTCCCCGCGCGTTGGCCGAT
TCATTAATGCAGCTGGCACGACAGGTTTCCCGACTGGAAAGCGGGCAGTGAGCGCAACGCAATTAATGTG
AGTTAGCTCACTCATTAGGCACCCCAGGCTTTACACTTTATGCTTCCGGCTCGTATGTTGTGTGGAATTG
TGAGCGGATAACAATTTCACACAGGAAACAGCTATGACCATGATTACGCCAAGCGCGCAATTAACCCTCA
CTAAAGGGAACAAAAGCTGGAGCTGCAAGCTT
Features (pLannotate 1.2.2; 34 found; start..end, strand, type, name):
      3..229     +  promoter       RSV promoter: Rous sarcoma virus enhancer/promoter
    230..410     +  LTR            5' LTR (truncated): truncated 5' long terminal repeat (LTR) from HIV-1
    457..582     +  misc_feature   HIV-1 Ψ: packaging signal of human immunodeficiency virus type 1
    566..929     +  CDS            HIV-1 gag (fragment): gag protein from human immunodeficiency virus 1; gag
   1075..1308    +  misc_feature   RRE: The Rev response element (RRE) of HIV-1 allows for Rev-dependent mRNA export from the nucleus to the cytoplasm.
   1685..1785    +  CDS            Rev (fragment): human immunodeficiency virus 1 (HIV-1) Rev protein; rev; enhances nuclear export of unspliced and incompletely spliced viral mRNAs
   1804..1921    +  misc_feature   cPPT/CTS: central polypurine tract and central termination sequence of HIV-1
   1945..2246    +  enhancer       CMV enhancer: human cytomegalovirus immediate early enhancer
   2247..2450    +  promoter       CMV promoter: human cytomegalovirus (CMV) immediate early promoter
   2452..2471    +  promoter       PLtetO-1 promoter (fragment): modified phage lambda PL promoter with tet operator sites (Lutz and Bujard, 1997)
   2473..2492    +  promoter       PLtetO-1 promoter (fragment): modified phage lambda PL promoter with tet operator sites (Lutz and Bujard, 1997)
   2532..2556    +  protein_bind   attB1: mutant version of attB; recombination site for the Gateway® BP reaction BP Clonase™
   2572..5280    +  CDS            POLG_ZIKVF (fragment): Experimental evidence at protein level: Swiss-Prot protein existence level 1. [RNA-directed RNA polymerase NS5]: Replicates the viral (+) and (-) RNA genome, and performs the capping of genomes in the cytoplasm (PubMed:30951555). Methylates viral RNA cap at guanine N-7 and ribose 2'-O positions. Once sufficient NS5 is expressed, binds to the cap-proximal structure and inhibits further translation of the viral genome (By similarity). Besides its role in RNA genome replication, also prevents the establishment of a cellular antiviral state by blocking the interferon-alpha/beta (IFN-alpha/beta) si
   5282..5306    -  protein_bind   attB2: mutant version of attB; recombination site for the Gateway® BP reaction BP Clonase™
   5359..5400    +  CDS            V5 tag: epitope tag from simian virus 5
   5424..6012    +  misc_feature   WPRE: woodchuck hepatitis virus posttranscriptional regulatory element
   6027..6343    +  promoter       SV40 promoter: SV40 enhancer and early promoter
   6391..6438    +  promoter       EM7 promoter: synthetic bacterial promoter&nbsp
   6457..6855    +  CDS            BSD: blasticidin S deaminase; Aspergillus terreus BSD; confers resistance to blasticidin
   6872..6940    +  CDS            nef (fragment): NEF_HV1Z2 - Experimental evidence at protein level: Swiss-Prot protein existence level 1. Extracellular Nef protein targets CD4(+) T-lymphocytes for apoptosis by interacting with CXCR4 surface receptors. From Human immunodeficiency virus type 1 group M subtype D (isolate Z2/CDC-Z34) (HIV-1).
   6942..7175    +  LTR            3' LTR (ΔU3): self-inactivating 3' long terminal repeat (LTR) from HIV-1
   7247..7368    +  polyA_signal   SV40 poly(A) signal: SV40 polyadenylation signal
   7408..7543    +  rep_origin     SV40 ori: SV40 origin of replication
   7564..7582    -  promoter       T7 promoter: promoter for bacteriophage T7 RNA polymerase
   7590..7745    +  CDS            lacZα (fragment): LacZα fragment of β-galactosidase; lacZ fragment
   7750..8178    +  rep_origin     f1 ori (sequence partly withheld): f1 bacteriophage origin of replication; arrow indicates direction of (+) strand synthesis
   8231..8335    +  promoter       AmpR promoter: bla
   8336..9196    +  CDS            AmpR: β-lactamase; bla; confers resistance to ampicillin, carbenicillin, and related antibiotics
   9367..9955    +  rep_origin     ori: high-copy-number ColE1/pMB1/pBR322/pUC origin of replication
  10138..10230   +  CDS            lacI (fragment): lac repressor; lacI; The lac repressor binds to the lac operator to inhibit transcription in E. coli. This inhibition can be relieved by adding lactose or isopropyl-β-D-thiogalactopyranoside (IPTG).
  10243..10264   +  protein_bind   CAP binding site: CAP binding activates transcription in the presence of cAMP. E. coli catabolite activator protein
  10279..10309   +  promoter       lac promoter: promoter for the E. coli lac operon
  10317..10333   +  protein_bind   lac operator: The lac repressor binds to the lac operator to inhibit transcription in E. coli. This inhibition can be relieved by adding lactose or isopropyl-β-D-thiogalactopyranoside (IPTG). lac repressor encoded by lacI
  10378..10396   +  promoter       T3 promoter: promoter for bacteriophage T3 RNA polymerase
