>Addgene plasmid #120843 | pLenti6.3/NS5 | addgene full sequence | sequence record 234630 | Addgene NGS Result
GCTTACATAACTTACGGTAAATGGCCCGCCTGGCTGACCGCCCAACGACCCCCGCCCATTGACGTCAATA
ATGACGTATGTTCCCATAGTAACGCCAATAGGGACTTTCCATTGACGTCAATGGGTGGAGTATTTACGGT
AAACTGCCCACTTGGCAGTACATCAAGTGTATCATATGCCAAGTACGCCCCCTATTGACGTCAATGACGG
TAAATGGCCCGCCTGGCATTATGCCCAGTACATGACCTTATGGGACTTTCCTACTTGGCAGTACATCTAC
GTATTAGTCATCGCTATTACCATGGTGATGCGGTTTTGGCAGTACATCAATGGGCGTGGATAGCGGTTTG
ACTCACGGGGATTTCCAAGTCTCCACCCCATTGACGTCAATGGGAGTTTGTTTTGGCACCAAAATCAACG
GGACTTTCCAAAATGTCGTAACAACTCCGCCCCATTGACGCAAATGGGCGGTAGGCGTGTACGGTGGGAG
GTCTATATAAGCAGAGCTCTCCCTATCAGTGATAGAGATCTCCCTATCAGTGATAGAGATCGTCGACTAG
TCCAGTGTGGTGGAATTCTGCAGATATCAACAAGTTTGTACAAAAAAGCAGGCTTCAGGAGGACAGCTAT
GGGGGGTGGAACAGGAGAGACCCTGGGAGAGAAATGGAAGGCCCGCTTGAACCAGATGTCGGCCCTGGAG
TTCTACTCCTACAAAAAGTCAGGCATCACCGAGGTGTGCAGAGAAGAGGCCCGCCGCGCCCTCAAGGATG
GTGTGGCAACGGGAGGCCATGCTGTGTCCCGAGGAAGTGCAAAGCTGAGATGGTTGGTGGAGCGGGGATA
CCTGCAGCCCTATGGAAAGGTCATTGATCTTGGATGTGGCAGAGGGGGCTGGAGTTACTACGCCGCCACC
ATCCGCAAAGTTCAAGAAGTGAAAGGATACACAAAAGGAGGCCCTGGTCATGAAGAACCCGTGTTGGTGC
AAAGCTATGGGTGGAACATAGTCCGTCTTAAGAGTGGGGTGGACGTCTTTCATATGGCGGCTGAGCCGTG
TGACACGTTGCTGTGTGACATAGGTGAGTCATCATCTAGTCCTGAAGTGGAAGAAGCACGGACGCTCAGA
GTCCTCTCCATGGTGGGGGATTGGCTTGAAAAAAGACCAGGAGCCTTTTGTATAAAAGTGTTGTGCCCAT
ACACCAGCACTATGATGGAAACCCTGGAGCGACTGCAGCGTAGGTATGGGGGAGGACTGGTCAGAGTGCC
ACTCTCCCGCAACTCTACACATGAGATGTACTGGGTCTCTGGAGCGAAAAGCAACACCATAAAAAGTGTG
TCCACCACGAGCCAGCTCCTCTTGGGGCGCATGGACGGGCCTAGGAGGCCAGTGAAATATGAGGAGGATG
TGAATCTCGGCTCTGGCACGCGGGCTGTGGTAAGCTGCGCTGAAGCTCCCAACATGAAGATCATTGGTAA
CCGCATTGAAAGGATCCGCAGTGAGCACGCGGAAACGTGGTTCTTTGACGAGAACCACCCATATAGGACA
TGGGCTTACCATGGAAGCTATGAGGCCCCCACACAAGGGTCAGCGTCCTCTCTAATAAACGGGGTTGTCA
GGCTCCTGTCAAAACCCTGGGATGTGGTGACTGGAGTCACAGGAATAGCCATGACCGACACCACACCGTA
TGGTCAGCAAAGAGTTTTCAAGGAAAAAGTGGACACTAGGGTGCCAGACCCCCAAGAAGGCACTCGTCAG
GTTATGAGCATGGTCTCTTCCTGGTTGTGGAAAGAGCTAGGCAAACACAAACGGCCACGAGTCTGTACCA
AAGAAGAGTTCATCAACAAGGTTCGTAGCAATGCAGCATTAGGGGCAATATTTGAAGAGGAAAAAGAGTG
GAAGACTGCAGTGGAAGCTGTGAACGATCCAAGGTTCTGGGCTCTAGTGGACAAGGAAAGAGAGCACCAC
CTGAGAGGAGAGTGCCAGAGTTGTGTGTACAACATGATGGGAAAAAGAGAAAAGAAACAAGGGGAATTTG
GAAAGGCCAAGGGCAGCCGCGCCATCTGGTATATGTGGCTAGGGGCTAGATTTCTAGAGTTCGAAGCCCT
TGGATTCTTGAACGAGGATCACTGGATGGGGAGAGAGAACTCAGGAGGTGGTGTTGAAGGGCTGGGATTA
CAAAGACTCGGATATGTCCTAGAAGAGATGAGTCGCATACCAGGAGGAAGGATGTATGCAGATGACACTG
CTGGCTGGGACACCCGCATCAGCAGGTTCGATCTGGAGAATGAAGCTCTAATCACCAACCAAATGGAGAA
AGGGCATAGGGCCTTGGCATTGGCCATAATCAAGTACACATACCAAAACAAAGTGGTAAAGGTCCTTAGA
CCAGCTGAAAAAGGGAAAACAGTTATGGACATTATTTCGAGACAAGACCAAAGGGGGAGCGGACAAGTTG
TCACTTACGCTCTTAACACATTTACCAACCTAGTGGTGCAACTCATTCGGAATATGGAGGCTGAGGAAGT
TCTAGAGATGCAAGACTTGTGGCTGCTGCGGAGGTCAGAGAAAGTGACCAACTGGTTGCAGAGCAACGGA
TGGGATAGGCTCAAACGAATGGCAGTCAGTGGAGATGATTGCGTTGTGAAGCCAATTGATGATAGGTTTG
CACATGCCCTCAGGTTCTTGAATGATATGGGAAAAGTTAGGAAGGACACACAAGAGTGGAAACCCTCAAC
TGGATGGGACAACTGGGAAGAAGTTCCGTTTTGCTCCCACCACTTCAACAAGCTCCATCTCAAGGACGGG
AGGTCCATTGTGGTTCCCTGCCGCCACCAAGATGAACTGATTGGCCGGGCCCGCGTCTCTCCAGGGGCGG
GATGGAGCATCCGGGAGACTGCTTGCCTAGCAAAATCATATGCGCAAATGTGGCAGCTCCTTTATTTCCA
CAGAAGGGACCTCCGACTGATGGCCAATGCCATTTGTTCATCTGTGCCAGTTGACTGGGTTCCAACTGGG
AGAACTACCTGGTCAATCCATGGAAAGGGAGAATGGATGACCACTGAAGACATGCTTGTGGTGTGGAACA
GAGTGTGGATTGAGGAGAACGACCACATGGAAGACAAGACCCCAGTTACGAAATGGACAGACATTCCCTA
TTTGGGAAAAAGGGAAGACTTGTGGTGTGGATCTCTCATAGGGCACAGACCGCGCACCACCTGGGCTGAG
AACATTAAAAACACAGTCAACATGGTGCGCAGGATCATAGGTGATGAAGAAAAGTACATGGACTACCTAT
CCACCCAAGTTCGCTACTTGGGTGAAGAAGGGTCTACACCTGGAGTGCTGGACCCAGCTTTCTTGTACAA
AGTGGTTGATATCCAGCACAGTGGCGGCCGCTCGAGTCTAGAGGGCCCGCGGTTCGAAGGTAAGCCTATC
CCTAACCCTCTCCTCGGTCTCGATTCTACGCGTACCGGTTAGTAATGATCGACAATCAACCTCTGGATTA
CAAAATTTGTGAAAGATTGACTGGTATTCTTAACTATGTTGCTCCTTTTACGCTATGTGGATACGCTGCT
TTAATGCCTTTGTATCATGCTATTGCTTCCCGTATGGCTTTCATTTTCTCCTCCTTGTATAAATCCTGGT
TGCTGTCTCTTTATGAGGAGTTGTGGCCCGTTGTCAGGCAACGTGGCGTGGTGTGCACTGTGTTTGCTGA
CGCAACCCCCACTGGTTGGGGCATTGCCACCACCTGTCAGCTCCTTTCCGGGACTTTCGCTTTCCCCCTC
CCTATTGCCACGGCGGAACTCATCGCCGCCTGCCTTGCCCGCTGCTGGACAGGGGCTCGGCTGTTGGGCA
CTGACAATTCCGTGGTGTTGTCGGGGAAGCTGACGTCCTTTCCATGGCTGCTCGCCTGTGTTGCCACCTG
GATTCTGCGCGGGACGTCCTTCTGCTACGTCCCTTCGGCCCTCAATCCAGCGGACCTTCCTTCCCGCGGC
CTGCTGCCGGCTCTGCGGCCTCTTCCGCGTCTTCGCCTTCGCCCTCAGACGAGTCGGATCTCCCTTTGGG
CCGCCTCCCCGCCTGGCGATGGTACCGGTGTGGAAAGTCCCCAGGCTCCCCAGCAGGCAGAAGTATGCAA
AGCATGCATCTCAATTAGTCAGCAACCAGGTGTGGAAAGTCCCCAGGCTCCCCAGCAGGCAGAAGTATGC
AAAGCATGCATCTCAATTAGTCAGCAACCATAGTCCCGCCCCTAACTCCGCCCATCCCGCCCCTAACTCC
GCCCAGTTCCGCCCATTCTCCGCCCCATGGCTGACTAATTTTTTTTATTTATGCAGAGGCCGAGGCCGCC
TCTGCCTCTGAGCTATTCCAGAAGTAGTGAGGAGGCTTTTTTGGAGGCCTAGGCTTTTGCAAAAAGCTCC
CGGGAGCTTGTATATCCATTTTCGGATCTGATCAGCACGTGTTGACAATTAATCATCGGCATAGTATATC
GGCATAGTATAATACGACAAGGTGAGGAACTAAACCATGGCCAAGCCTTTGTCTCAAGAAGAATCCACCC
TCATTGAAAGAGCAACGGCTACAATCAACAGCATCCCCATCTCTGAAGACTACAGCGTCGCCAGCGCAGC
TCTCTCTAGCGACGGCCGCATCTTCACTGGTGTCAATGTATATCATTTTACTGGGGGACCTTGTGCAGAA
CTCGTGGTGCTGGGCACTGCTGCTGCTGCGGCAGCTGGCAACCTGACTTGTATCGTCGCGATCGGAAATG
AGAACAGGGGCATCTTGAGCCCCTGCGGACGGTGCCGACAGGTGCTTCTCGATCTGCATCCTGGGATCAA
AGCCATAGTGAAGGACAGTGATGGACAGCCGACGGCAGTTGGGATTCGTGAATTGCTGCCCTCTGGTTAT
GTGTGGGAGGGCTAAGCACAATTCGAGCTCGGTACCTTTAAGACCAATGACTTACAAGGCAGCTGTAGAT
CTTAGCCACTTTTTAAAAGAAAAGGGGGGACTGGAAGGGCTAATTCACTCCCAACGAAGACAAGATCTGC
TTTTTGCTTGTACTGGGTCTCTCTGGTTAGACCAGATCTGAGCCTGGGAGCTCTCTGGCTAACTAGGGAA
CCCACTGCTTAAGCCTCAATAAAGCTTGCCTTGAGTGCTTCAAGTAGTGTGTGCCCGTCTGTTGTGTGAC
TCTGGTAACTAGAGATCCCTCAGACCCTTTTAGTCAGTGTGGAAAATCTCTAGCAGTAGTAGTTCATGTC
ATCTTATTATTCAGTATTTATAACTTGCAAAGAAATGAATATCAGAGAGTGAGAGGAACTTGTTTATTGC
AGCTTATAATGGTTACAAATAAAGCAATAGCATCACAAATTTCACAAATAAAGCATTTTTTTCACTGCAT
TCTAGTTGTGGTTTGTCCAAACTCATCAATGTATCTTATCATGTCTGGCTCTAGCTATCCCGCCCCTAAC
TCCGCCCATCCCGCCCCTAACTCCGCCCAGTTCCGCCCATTCTCCGCCCCATGGCTGACTAATTTTTTTT
ATTTATGCAGAGGCCGAGGCCGCCTCGGCCTCTGAGCTATTCCAGAAGTAGTGAGGAGGCTTTTTTGGAG
GCCTAGGGACGTACCCAATTCGCCCTATAGTGAGTCGTATTACGCGCGCTCACTGGCCGTCGTTTTACAA
CGTCGTGACTGGGAAAACCCTGGCGTTACCCAACTTAATCGCCTTGCAGCACATCCCCCTTTCGCCAGCT
GGCGTAATAGCGAAGAGGCCCGCACCGATCGCCCTTCCCAACAGTTGCGCAGCCTGAATGGCGAATGGG
[124 nt withheld, positions 5810-5933]
C
[91 nt withheld, positions 5935-6025]
A
[49 nt withheld, positions 6027-6075]
CCTTTGACGTTGGAGTCCACGTTCTTT
[37 nt withheld, positions 6103-6139]
ACCCTATCTCGGTCTATTCTTTTGATTTATAAGGGATTTTGCCGATTTCGGCCTATTGGTTAAAAAATGA
GCTGATTTAACAAAAATTTAACGCGAATTTTAACAAAATATTAACGCTTACAATTTAGGTGGCACTTTTC
GGGGAAATGTGCGCGGAACCCCTATTTGTTTATTTTTCTAAATACATTCAAATATGTATCCGCTCATGAG
ACAATAACCCTGATAAATGCTTCAATAATATTGAAAAAGGAAGAGTATGAGTATTCAACATTTCCGTGTC
GCCCTTATTCCCTTTTTTGCGGCATTTTGCCTTCCTGTTTTTGCTCACCCAGAAACGCTGGTGAAAGTAA
AAGATGCTGAAGATCAGTTGGGTGCACGAGTGGGTTACATCGAACTGGATCTCAACAGCGGTAAGATCCT
TGAGAGTTTTCGCCCCGAAGAACGTTTTCCAATGATGAGCACTTTTAAAGTTCTGCTATGTGGCGCGGTA
TTATCCCGTATTGACGCCGGGCAAGAGCAACTCGGTCGCCGCATACACTATTCTCAGAATGACTTGGTTG
AGTACTCACCAGTCACAGAAAAGCATCTTACGGATGGCATGACAGTAAGAGAATTATGCAGTGCTGCCAT
AACCATGAGTGATAACACTGCGGCCAACTTACTTCTGACAACGATCGGAGGACCGAAGGAGCTAACCGCT
TTTTTGCACAACATGGGGGATCATGTAACTCGCCTTGATCGTTGGGAACCGGAGCTGAATGAAGCCATAC
CAAACGACGAGCGTGACACCACGATGCCTGTAGCAATGGCAACAACGTTGCGCAAACTATTAACTGGCGA
ACTACTTACTCTAGCTTCCCGGCAACAATTAATAGACTGGATGGAGGCGGATAAAGTTGCAGGACCACTT
CTGCGCTCGGCCCTTCCGGCTGGCTGGTTTATTGCTGATAAATCTGGAGCCGGTGAGCGTGGGTCTCGCG
GTATCATTGCAGCACTGGGGCCAGATGGTAAGCCCTCCCGTATCGTAGTTATCTACACGACGGGGAGTCA
GGCAACTATGGATGAACGAAATAGACAGATCGCTGAGATAGGTGCCTCACTGATTAAGCATTGGTAACTG
TCAGACCAAGTTTACTCATATATACTTTAGATTGATTTAAAACTTCATTTTTAATTTAAAAGGATCTAGG
TGAAGATCCTTTTTGATAATCTCATGACCAAAATCCCTTAACGTGAGTTTTCGTTCCACTGAGCGTCAGA
CCCCGTAGAAAAGATCAAAGGATCTTCTTGAGATCCTTTTTTTCTGCGCGTAATCTGCTGCTTGCAAACA
AAAAAACCACCGCTACCAGCGGTGGTTTGTTTGCCGGATCAAGAGCTACCAACTCTTTTTCCGAAGGTAA
CTGGCTTCAGCAGAGCGCAGATACCAAATACTGTTCTTCTAGTGTAGCCGTAGTTAGGCCACCACTTCAA
GAACTCTGTAGCACCGCCTACATACCTCGCTCTGCTAATCCTGTTACCAGTGGCTGCTGCCAGTGGCGAT
AAGTCGTGTCTTACCGGGTTGGACTCAAGACGATAGTTACCGGATAAGGCGCAGCGGTCGGGCTGAACGG
GGGGTTCGTGCACACAGCCCAGCTTGGAGCGAACGACCTACACCGAACTGAGATACCTACAGCGTGAGCT
ATGAGAAAGCGCCACGCTTCCCGAAGGGAGAAAGGCGGACAGGTATCCGGTAAGCGGCAGGGTCGGAACA
GGAGAGCGCACGAGGGAGCTTCCAGGGGGAAACGCCTGGTATCTTTATAGTCCTGTCGGGTTTCGCCACC
TCTGACTTGAGCGTCGATTTTTGTGATGCTCGTCAGGGGGGCGGAGCCTATGGAAAAACGCCAGCAACGC
GGCCTTTTTACGGTTCCTGGCCTTTTGCTGGCCTTTTGCTCACATGTTCTTTCCTGCGTTATCCCCTGAT
TCTGTGGATAACCGTATTACCGCCTTTGAGTGAGCTGATACCGCTCGCCGCAGCCGAACGACCGAGCGCA
GCGAGTCAGTGAGCGAGGAAGCGGAAGAGCGCCCAATACGCAAACCGCCTCTCCCCGCGCGTTGGCCGAT
TCATTAATGCAGCTGGCACGACAGGTTTCCCGACTGGAAAGCGGGCAGTGAGCGCAACGCAATTAATGTG
AGTTAGCTCACTCATTAGGCACCCCAGGCTTTACACTTTATGCTTCCGGCTCGTATGTTGTGTGGAATTG
TGAGCGGATAACAATTTCACACAGGAAACAGCTATGACCATGATTACGCCAAGCGCGCAATTAACCCTCA
CTAAAGGGAACAAAAGCTGGAGCTGCAAGCTTAATGTAGTCTTATGCAATACTCTTGTAGTCTTGCAACA
TGGTAACGATGAGTTAGCAACATGCCTTACAAGGAGAGAAAAAGCACCGTGCATGCCGATTGGTGGAAGT
AAGGTGGTACGATCGTGCCTTATTAGGAAGGCAACAGACGGGTCTGACATGGATTGGACGAACCACTGAA
TTGCCGCATTGCAGAGATATTGTATTTAAGTGCCTAGCTCGATACATAAACGGGTCTCTCTGGTTAGACC
AGATCTGAGCCTGGGAGCTCTCTGGCTAACTAGGGAACCCACTGCTTAAGCCTCAATAAAGCTTGCCTTG
AGTGCTTCAAGTAGTGTGTGCCCGTCTGTTGTGTGACTCTGGTAACTAGAGATCCCTCAGACCCTTTTAG
TCAGTGTGGAAAATCTCTAGCAGTGGCGCCCGAACAGGGACTTGAAAGCGAAAGGGAAACCAGAGGAGCT
CTCTCGACGCAGGACTCGGCTTGCTGAAGCGCGCACGGCAAGAGGCGAGGGGCGGCGACTGGTGAGTACG
CCAAAAATTTTGACTAGCGGAGGCTAGAAGGAGAGAGATGGGTGCGAGAGCGTCAGTATTAAGCGGGGGA
GAATTAGATCGCGATGGGAAAAAATTCGGTTAAGGCCAGGGGGAAAGAAAAAATATAAATTAAAACATAT
AGTATGGGCAAGCAGGGAGCTAGAACGATTCGCAGTTAATCCTGGCCTGTTAGAAACATCAGAAGGCTGT
AGACAAATACTGGGACAGCTACAACCATCCCTTCAGACAGGATCAGAAGAACTTAGATCATTATATAATA
CAGTAGCAACCCTCTATTGTGTGCATCAAAGGATAGAGATAAAAGACACCAAGGAAGCTTTAGACAAGAT
AGAGGAAGAGCAAAACAAAAGTAAGACCACCGCACAGCAAGCGGCCGCTGATCTTCAGACCTGGAGGAGG
AGATATGAGGGACAATTGGAGAAGTGAATTATATAAATATAAAGTAGTAAAAATTGAACCATTAGGAGTA
GCACCCACCAAGGCAAAGAGAAGAGTGGTGCAGAGAGAAAAAAGAGCAGTGGGAATAGGAGCTTTGTTCC
TTGGGTTCTTGGGAGCAGCAGGAAGCACTATGGGCGCAGCGTCAATGACGCTGACGGTACAGGCCAGACA
ATTATTGTCTGGTATAGTGCAGCAGCAGAACAATTTGCTGAGGGCTATTGAGGCGCAACAGCATCTGTTG
CAACTCACAGTCTGGGGCATCAAGCAGCTCCAGGCAAGAATCCTGGCTGTGGAAAGATACCTAAAGGATC
AACAGCTCCTGGGGATTTGGGGTTGCTCTGGAAAACTCATTTGCACCACTGCTGTGCCTTGGAATGCTAG
TTGGAGTAATAAATCTCTGGAACAGATTTGGAATCACACGACCTGGATGGAGTGGGACAGAGAAATTAAC
AATTACACAAGCTTAATACACTCCTTAATTGAAGAATCGCAAAACCAGCAAGAAAAGAATGAACAAGAAT
TATTGGAATTAGATAAATGGGCAAGTTTGTGGAATTGGTTTAACATAACAAATTGGCTGTGGTATATAAA
ATTATTCATAATGATAGTAGGAGGCTTGGTAGGTTTAAGAATAGTTTTTGCTGTACTTTCTATAGTGAAT
AGAGTTAGGCAGGGATATTCACCATTATCGTTTCAGACCCACCTCCCAACCCCGAGGGGACCCGACAGGC
CCGAAGGAATAGAAGAAGAAGGTGGAGAGAGAGACAGAGACAGATCCATTCGATTAGTGAACGGATCTCG
ACGGTATCGGTTAACTTTTAAAAGAAAAGGGGGGATTGGGGGGTACAGTGCAGGGGAAAGAATAGTAGAC
ATAATAGCAACAGACATACAAACTAAAGAATTACAAAAACAAATTACAAAAATTCAAAATTTTATCGATA
AGCTTGGGAGTTCC
Features (pLannotate 1.2.2; 34 found; start..end, strand, type, name):
      3..304     +  enhancer       CMV enhancer: human cytomegalovirus immediate early enhancer
    305..508     +  promoter       CMV promoter: human cytomegalovirus (CMV) immediate early promoter
    510..529     +  promoter       PLtetO-1 promoter (fragment): modified phage lambda PL promoter with tet operator sites (Lutz and Bujard, 1997)
    531..550     +  promoter       PLtetO-1 promoter (fragment): modified phage lambda PL promoter with tet operator sites (Lutz and Bujard, 1997)
    590..614     +  protein_bind   attB1: mutant version of attB; recombination site for the Gateway® BP reaction BP Clonase™
    632..3340    +  CDS            POLG_ZIKVF (fragment): Experimental evidence at protein level: Swiss-Prot protein existence level 1. [RNA-directed RNA polymerase NS5]: Replicates the viral (+) and (-) RNA genome, and performs the capping of genomes in the cytoplasm (PubMed:30951555). Methylates viral RNA cap at guanine N-7 and ribose 2'-O positions. Once sufficient NS5 is expressed, binds to the cap-proximal structure and inhibits further translation of the viral genome (By similarity). Besides its role in RNA genome replication, also prevents the establishment of a cellular antiviral state by blocking the interferon-alpha/beta (IFN-alpha/beta) si
   3342..3366    -  protein_bind   attB2: mutant version of attB; recombination site for the Gateway® BP reaction BP Clonase™
   3419..3460    +  CDS            V5 tag: epitope tag from simian virus 5
   3484..4072    +  misc_feature   WPRE: woodchuck hepatitis virus posttranscriptional regulatory element
   4087..4403    +  promoter       SV40 promoter: SV40 enhancer and early promoter
   4451..4498    +  promoter       EM7 promoter: synthetic bacterial promoter&nbsp
   4517..4915    +  CDS            BSD: blasticidin S deaminase; Aspergillus terreus BSD; confers resistance to blasticidin
   4932..5000    +  CDS            nef (fragment): NEF_HV1Z2 - Experimental evidence at protein level: Swiss-Prot protein existence level 1. Extracellular Nef protein targets CD4(+) T-lymphocytes for apoptosis by interacting with CXCR4 surface receptors. From Human immunodeficiency virus type 1 group M subtype D (isolate Z2/CDC-Z34) (HIV-1).
   5002..5235    +  LTR            3' LTR (ΔU3): self-inactivating 3' long terminal repeat (LTR) from HIV-1
   5307..5428    +  polyA_signal   SV40 poly(A) signal: SV40 polyadenylation signal
   5468..5603    +  rep_origin     SV40 ori: SV40 origin of replication
   5624..5642    -  promoter       T7 promoter: promoter for bacteriophage T7 RNA polymerase
   5650..5805    +  CDS            lacZα (fragment): LacZα fragment of β-galactosidase; lacZ fragment
   5810..6238    +  rep_origin     f1 ori (sequence partly withheld): f1 bacteriophage origin of replication; arrow indicates direction of (+) strand synthesis
   6291..6395    +  promoter       AmpR promoter: bla
   6396..7256    +  CDS            AmpR: β-lactamase; bla; confers resistance to ampicillin, carbenicillin, and related antibiotics
   7427..8015    +  rep_origin     ori: high-copy-number ColE1/pMB1/pBR322/pUC origin of replication
   8198..8290    +  CDS            lacI (fragment): lac repressor; lacI; The lac repressor binds to the lac operator to inhibit transcription in E. coli. This inhibition can be relieved by adding lactose or isopropyl-β-D-thiogalactopyranoside (IPTG).
   8303..8324    +  protein_bind   CAP binding site: CAP binding activates transcription in the presence of cAMP. E. coli catabolite activator protein
   8339..8369    +  promoter       lac promoter: promoter for the E. coli lac operon
   8377..8393    +  protein_bind   lac operator: The lac repressor binds to the lac operator to inhibit transcription in E. coli. This inhibition can be relieved by adding lactose or isopropyl-β-D-thiogalactopyranoside (IPTG). lac repressor encoded by lacI
   8438..8456    +  promoter       T3 promoter: promoter for bacteriophage T3 RNA polymerase
   8484..8710    +  promoter       RSV promoter: Rous sarcoma virus enhancer/promoter
   8711..8891    +  LTR            5' LTR (truncated): truncated 5' long terminal repeat (LTR) from HIV-1
   8938..9063    +  misc_feature   HIV-1 Ψ: packaging signal of human immunodeficiency virus type 1
   9047..9410    +  CDS            HIV-1 gag (fragment): gag protein from human immunodeficiency virus 1; gag
   9556..9789    +  misc_feature   RRE: The Rev response element (RRE) of HIV-1 allows for Rev-dependent mRNA export from the nucleus to the cytoplasm.
  10166..10266   +  CDS            Rev (fragment): human immunodeficiency virus 1 (HIV-1) Rev protein; rev; enhances nuclear export of unspliced and incompletely spliced viral mRNAs
  10285..10402   +  misc_feature   cPPT/CTS: central polypurine tract and central termination sequence of HIV-1
