[The description below was written by a language model from this plasmid's Addgene catalogue record and pLannotate feature annotations shown in this document.]
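Description:
pLenti6.3/NS5 is a lentiviral expression plasmid built on the Invitrogen pLenti6.3 backbone for delivering the Zika virus (ZIKV) NS5 protein into mammalian cells. It is propagated in E. coli as a high-copy plasmid through a ColE1/pUC-type origin with ampicillin selection (AmpR), and it also carries an f1 origin and an SV40 origin. The viral portion has a third-generation, self-inactivating layout. An RSV promoter fused to a truncated HIV-1 5' LTR drives genomic RNA production in packaging cells. This is followed by the Ψ packaging signal with a gag fragment, the Rev response element for nuclear export of the unspliced transcript, and the cPPT/CTS element. A ΔU3 3' LTR closes the unit and disables LTR promoter activity after integration, with an SV40 polyadenylation signal just downstream.

The payload lies between these elements. The CMV enhancer/promoter drives an open reading frame of about 2.7 kb that matches the NS5 region of the ZIKV polyprotein. NS5 is the viral RNA-dependent RNA polymerase and cap methyltransferase, and it also antagonises interferon signalling. The insert is flanked by attB1 and attB2 sites left by Gateway recombination and is followed by a backbone-encoded C-terminal V5 epitope for detection. Two short tet operator-like matches sit just downstream of the CMV promoter, which hints at a tetracycline-regulatable promoter variant, although the record does not say so. A WPRE after the tag enhances transcript expression. A downstream SV40/EM7 promoter pair drives blasticidin S deaminase, allowing blasticidin selection of transduced cells. The depositor and sequencing-derived records differ by two nucleotides in length and in their start points but show the same features. The stated purpose is lentiviral expression of a ZIKV protein.
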