Addgene plasmid #120843: pLenti6.3/NS5
Purpose: Lentiviral expression of ZIKV protein
Depositing lab: Jan Rehwinkel. Depositing organization: University of Oxford.
Backbone
  Vector backbone: pLenti6.3
  Backbone manufacturer: Invitrogen
  Backbone size w/o insert (bp): 7735
  Vector type: Lentiviral
Growth in bacteria
  Bacterial resistance: Ampicillin, 100 μg/mL
  Growth temperature: 37°C
  Growth strain: NEB Stable
  Copy number: High Copy
Gene/Insert
  Gene/Insert name: NS5 ZIKV
  Promoter: CMV
  Tag / fusion protein: V5 (C terminal on backbone)
  Cloning method: Gateway Cloning
Terms and licenses: Academic/Nonprofit Terms; Industry Terms: Not Available to Industry
How to cite: pLenti6.3/NS5 was a gift from Jan Rehwinkel (Addgene plasmid # 120843 ; http://n2t.net/addgene:120843 ; RRID:Addgene_120843)
